>Addgene plasmid #144429 | TFORF2953 | addgene full sequence | sequence record 391592 | Addgene NGS Result
TTAATGTAGTCTTATGCAATACTCTTGTAGTCTTGCAACATGGTAACGATGAGTTAGCAACATGCCTTAC
AAGGAGAGAAAAAGCACCGTGCATGCCGATTGGTGGAAGTAAGGTGGTACGATCGTGCCTTATTAGGAAG
GCAACAGACGGGTCTGACATGGATTGGACGAACCACTGAATTGCCGCATTGCAGAGATATTGTATTTAAG
TGCCTAGCTCGATACATAAACGGGTCTCTCTGGTTAGACCAGATCTGAGCCTGGGAGCTCTCTGGCTAAC
TAGGGAACCCACTGCTTAAGCCTCAATAAAGCTTGCCTTGAGTGCTTCAAGTAGTGTGTGCCCGTCTGTT
GTGTGACTCTGGTAACTAGAGATCCCTCAGACCCTTTTAGTCAGTGTGGAAAATCTCTAGCAGTGGCGCC
CGAACAGGGACTTGAAAGCGAAAGGGAAACCAGAGGAGCTCTCTCGACGCAGGACTCGGCTTGCTGAAGC
GCGCACGGCAAGAGGCGAGGGGCGGCGACTGGTGAGTACGCCAAAAATTTTGACTAGCGGAGGCTAGAAG
GAGAGAGATGGGTGCGAGAGCGTCAGTATTAAGCGGGGGAGAATTAGATCGCGATGGGAAAAAATTCGGT
TAAGGCCAGGGGGAAAGAAAAAATATAAATTAAAACATATAGTATGGGCAAGCAGGGAGCTAGAACGATT
CGCAGTTAATCCTGGCCTGTTAGAAACATCAGAAGGCTGTAGACAAATACTGGGACAGCTACAACCATCC
CTTCAGACAGGATCAGAAGAACTTAGATCATTATATAATACAGTAGCAACCCTCTATTGTGTGCATCAAA
GGATAGAGATAAAAGACACCAAGGAAGCTTTAGACAAGATAGAGGAAGAGCAAAACAAAAGTAAGACCAC
CGCACAGCAAGCGGCCGCTGATCTTCAGACCTGGAGGAGGAGATATGAGGGACAATTGGAGAAGTGAATT
ATATAAATATAAAGTAGTAAAAATTGAACCATTAGGAGTAGCACCCACCAAGGCAAAGAGAAGAGTGGTG
CAGAGAGAAAAAAGAGCAGTGGGAATAGGAGCTTTGTTCCTTGGGTTCTTGGGAGCAGCAGGAAGCACTA
TGGGCGCAGCGTCAATGACGCTGACGGTACAGGCCAGACAATTATTGTCTGGTATAGTGCAGCAGCAGAA
CAATTTGCTGAGGGCTATTGAGGCGCAACAGCATCTGTTGCAACTCACAGTCTGGGGCATCAAGCAGCTC
CAGGCAAGAATCCTGGCTGTGGAAAGATACCTAAAGGATCAACAGCTCCTGGGGATTTGGGGTTGCTCTG
GAAAACTCATTTGCACCACTGCTGTGCCTTGGAATGCTAGTTGGAGTAATAAATCTCTGGAACAGATTTG
GAATCACACGACCTGGATGGAGTGGGACAGAGAAATTAACAATTACACAAGCTTAATACACTCCTTAATT
GAAGAATCGCAAAACCAGCAAGAAAAGAATGAACAAGAATTATTGGAATTAGATAAATGGGCAAGTTTGT
GGAATTGGTTTAACATAACAAATTGGCTGTGGTATATAAAATTATTCATAATGATAGTAGGAGGCTTGGT
AGGTTTAAGAATAGTTTTTGCTGTACTTTCTATAGTGAATAGAGTTAGGCAGGGATATTCACCATTATCG
TTTCAGACCCACCTCCCAACCCCGAGGGGACCCATGCATTGCATCTCAATTAGTCAGCAACCAGGTGTGG
AAAGTCCCCAGGCTCCCCAGCAGGCAGAAGTATGCAAAGCATGCGTCTCAATTAGTCAGCAACCATAGTC
CCGCCCCTAACTCCGCCCATCCCGCCCCTAACTCCGCCCAGTTCCGCCCATTCTCCGCCCCATGGCTGAC
TAATTTTTTTTATTTATGCAGAGGCCGAGGCCGCCTCGGCCTCTGAGCTATTCCAGAAGTAGTGAGGAGG
CTTTTTTGGAGGCCTAGGCTTTTGCAAAAAGCTTTCTAGAGGTACCACCGGAGCTTACCATGACCGAGTA
CAAGCCCACGGTGCGCCTCGCCACCCGCGACGACGTCCCCAGGGCCGTACGCACCCTCGCCGCCGCGTTC
GCCGACTACCCCGCCACGCGCCACACCGTCGATCCGGACCGCCACATCGAGCGGGTCACCGAGCTGCAAG
AACTCTTCCTCACGCGCGTCGGGCTCGACATCGGCAAGGTGTGGGTCGCGGACGACGGCGCCGCCGTGGC
GGTCTGGACCACGCCGGAGAGCGTCGAAGCGGGGGCGGTGTTCGCCGAGATCGGCCCGCGCATGGCCGAG
TTGAGCGGTTCCCGGCTGGCCGCGCAGCAACAGATGGAAGGCCTCCTGGCGCCGCACCGGCCCAAGGAGC
CCGCGTGGTTCCTGGCCACCGTCGGCGTCTCGCCCGACCACCAGGGCAAGGGTCTGGGCAGCGCCGTCGT
GCTCCCCGGAGTGGAGGCGGCCGAGCGCGCCGGGGTGCCCGCCTTCCTGGAGACCTCCGCGCCCCGCAAC
CTCCCCTTCTACGAGCGGCTCGGCTTCACCGTCACCGCCGACGTCGAGGTGCCCGAAGGACCGCGCACCT
GGTGCATGACCCGCAAGCCCGGTGCCAGTTAACGAATTCTAGATCTTGAGACAAATGGCAGTATTCATCC
ACAATTTTAAAAGAAAAGGGGGGATTGGGGGGTACAGTGCAGGGGAAAGAATAGTAGACATAATAGCAAC
AGACATACAAACTAAAGAATTACAAAAACAAATTACAAAAATTCAAAATTTTCGGGTTTATTACAGGGAC
AGCAGAGATCCACTTTGGCGCCGGCTCGAGGCCTGCAGGTGCAAAGATGGATAAAGTTTTAAACAGAGAG
GAATCTTTGCAGCTAATGGACCTTCTAGGTCTTGAAAGGAGTGGGAATTGGCTCCGGTGCCCGTCAGTGG
GCAGAGCGCACATCGCCCACAGTCCCCGAGAAGTTGGGGGGAGGGGTCGGCAATTGAACCGGTGCCTAGA
GAAGGTGGCGCGGGGTAAACTGGGAAAGTGATGTCGTGTACTGGCTCCGCCTTTTTCCCGAGGGTGGGGG
AGAACCGTATATAAGTGCAGTAGTCGCCGTGAACGTTCTTTTTCGCAACGGGTTTGCCGCCAGAACACAG
GTAAGTGCCGTGTGTGGTTCCCGCGGGCCTGGCCTCTTTACGGGTTATGGCCCTTGCGTGCCTTGAATTA
CTTCCACCTGGCTGCAGTACGTGATTCTTGATCCCGAGCTTCGGGTTGGAAGTGGGTGGGAGAGTTCGAG
GCCTTGCGCTTAAGGAGCCCCTTCGCCTCGTGCTTGAGTTGAGGCCTGGCCTGGGCGCTGGGGCCGCCGC
GTGCGAATCTGGTGGCACCTTCGCGCCTGTCTCGCTGCTTTCGATAAGTCTCTAGCCATTTAAAATTTTT
GATGACCTGCTGCGACGCTTTTTTTCTGGCAAGATAGTCTTGTAAATGCGGGCCAAGATCTGCACACTGG
TATTTCGGTTTTTGGGGCCGCGGGCGGCGACGGGGCCCGTGCGTCCCAGCGCACATGTTCGGCGAGGCGG
GGCCTGCGAGCGCGGCCACCGAGAATCGGACGGGGGTAGTCTCAAGCTGGCCGGCCTGCTCTGGTGCCTG
GCCTCGCGCCGCCGTGTATCGCCCCGCCCTGGGCGGCAAGGCTGGCCCGGTCGGCACCAGTTGCGTGAGC
GGAAAGATGGCCGCTTCCCGGCCCTGCTGCAGGGAGCTCAAAATGGAGGACGCGGCGCTCGGGAGAGCGG
GCGGGTGAGTCACCCACACAAAGGAAAAGGGCCTTTCCGTCCTCAGCCGTCGCTTCATGTGACTCCACGG
AGTACCGGGCGCCGTCCAGGCACCTCGATTAGTTCTCGAGCTTTTGGAGTACGTCGTCTTTAGGTTGGGG
GGAGGGGTTTTATGCGATGGAGTTTCCCCACACTGAGTGGGTGGAGACTGAAGTTAGGCCAGCTTGGCAC
TTGATGTAATTCTCCTTGGAATTTGCCCTTTTTGAGTTTGGATCTTGGTTCATTCTCAAGCCTCAGACAG
TGGTTCAAAGTTTTTTTCTTCCATTTCAGGTGTCGTGAGGCTAGCATCGATTGATCAACAAGTTTGTACA
AAAAAGTTGGCATGTTCCCGCAGAGCCGGCACCCGACGCCGCACCAGGCTGCAGGCCAGCCCTTCAAGTT
CACTATCCCGGAGTCCCTGGACCGGATTAAAGAGGAATTCCAGTTCCTGCAGGCGCAGTATCACAGCCTT
AAATTGGAATGTGAGAAACTGGCAAGTGAAAAGACAGAAATGCAGAGGCACTATGTGATGTATTATGAAA
TGTCATATGGATTAAACATTGAAATGCACAAACAGACTGAAATCGCCAAGAGATTGAATACGATTTGTGC
ACAAGTCATCCCATTTCTGTCTCAGGAACATCAACAACAGGTGGCCCAGGCTGTTGAACGTGCCAAACAG
GTGACCATGGCAGAGTTGAATGCCATCATCGGGCAGCAGCAGTTGCAAGCTCAGCATCTTTCTCATGGCC
ACGGACCCCCAGTTCCCCTTACGCCTCACCCTTCGGGACTTCAGCCTCCTGGAATCCCGCCCCTCGGGGG
CAGTGCCGGCCTTCTTGCGCTGTCTAGTGCTCTGAGTGGGCAGTCTCACTTGGCAATAAAAGATGACAAG
AAGCACCACGATGCAGAGCACCACAGAGACAGAGAGCCGGGCACAAGTAATTCCCTCCTGGTCCCAGACA
GTCTAAGAGGCACAGATAAACGCAGAAATGGACCTGAATTTTCCAATGACATCAAGAAAAGGAAGGTGGA
TGATAAGGACTCCAGCCACTATGACAGTGATGGTGACAAAAGCGATGACAACTTAGTTGTGGATGTGTCT
AATGAGGACCCTTCTTCTCCGCGAGCAAGCCCTGCCCACTCGCCCCGGGAAAATGGAATCGACAAAAATC
GCCTGCTAAAGAAGGATGCTTCTAGCAGTCCAGCTTCCACGGCCTCCTCGGCAAGTTCCACTTCTTTGAA
ATCCAAAGAAATGAGCTTGCATGAAAAAGCCAGCACGCCTGTTCTGAAATCCAGCACACCAACGCCTCGG
AGCGACATGCCAACGCCGGGCACCAGCGCCACTCCAGGCCTCCGTCCAGGTCTCGGCAAGCCTCCAGCCA
TAGACCCCCTCGTTAACCAAGCGGCAGCTGGCTTGAGGACACCCCTGGCAGTGCCCGGCCCATATCCTGC
TCCTTTTGGGATGGTCCCCCACGCTGGCATGAACGGCGAGCTGACCAGCCCAGGCGCTGCCTACGCCAGT
TTACACAACATGTCGCCCCAGATGAGCGCCGCAGCCGCCGCGGCCGCCGTGGTGGCCTACGGGCGCTCCC
CCATGGTGGGGTTTGATCCTCCCCCTCACATGAGAGTACCTACCATTCCTCCAAACCTGGCAGGAATCCC
TGGGGGGAAACCTGCATACTCCTTCCACGTTACTGCAGACGGTCAGATGCAGCCTGTCCCTTTTCCCCCC
GACGCCCTCATCGGACCCGGAATCCCCCGGCATGCTCGCCAGATCAACACCCTCAACCACGGGGAGGTGG
TGTGCGCTGTGACCATCAGCAACCCCACGAGACACGTGTACACAGGCGGGAAGGGCTGCGTCAAGGTCTG
GGACATCAGCCACCCTGGCAATAAGAGCCCTGTCTCCCAGCTCGACTGTCTGAACAGAGACAATTATATC
CGTTCCTGTAAATTGCTACCCGATGGCTGCACTCTCATAGTGGGAGGGGAAGCCAGTACTTTGTCCATTT
GGGACCTGGCGGCTCCAACCCCGCGCATCAAGGCGGAGCTGACGTCCTCGGCCCCCGCCTGCTACGCCCT
GGCCATCAGCCCCGATTCCAAGGTCTGCTTCTCATGCTGCAGCGACGGCAACATCGCTGTGTGGGATCTG
CACAACCAGACACTAGTGAGGCAATTCCAGGGCCACACAGACGGAGCCAGCTGTATTGACATTTCTAATG
ATGGCACCAAGCTCTGGACGGGTGGTTTGGACAACACAGTCAGGTCCTGGGACCTGCGCGAGGGGCGGCA
GCTGCAGCAGCACGACTTCACCTCCCAGATCTTCTCCCTGGGGTACTGCCCCACCGGGGAGTGGCTGGCA
GTGGGCATGGAGAGCAGCAATGTGGAGGTGCTGCACGTGAACAAGCCTGACAAGTACCAGCTGCACCTGC
ATGAGAGCTGCGTGCTGTCCCTGAAATTTGCTTACTGTGGTAAATGGTTTGTGAGTACTGGAAAAGATAA
CCTCCTCAATGCTTGGCGGACCCCCTATGGAGCCAGCATATTCCAGTCCAAAGAGTCCTCGTCAGTGCTT
AGCTGTGACATCTCTGTGGATGATAAGTACATAGTCACTGGCTCGGGGGACAAGAAGGCTACAGTCTATG
AAGTCATCTACTGCCCAACTTTCTTGTACAAAGTGGTTGATATCGGTAAGCCTATCCCTAACCCTCTCCT
CGGTCTCGATTCTACGTAGTAATGAACTAGTCCGTAACTTGAAAGTATTTCGATTTCTTGGCTTTATATA
TCTTGTGGAAAGGACGAGTTGAGTAGATATGCCCGAGGGGCACGCGTTAAGTCGACAATCAACCTCTGGA
TTACAAAATTTGTGAAAGATTGACTGGTATTCTTAACTATGTTGCTCCTTTTACGCTATGTGGATACGCT
GCTTTAATGCCTTTGTATCATGCTATTGCTTCCCGTATGGCTTTCATTTTCTCCTCCTTGTATAAATCCT
GGTTGCTGTCTCTTTATGAGGAGTTGTGGCCCGTTGTCAGGCAACGTGGCGTGGTGTGCACTGTGTTTGC
TGACGCAACCCCCACTGGTTGGGGCATTGCCACCACCTGTCAGCTCCTTTCCGGGACTTTCGCTTTCCCC
CTCCCTATTGCCACGGCGGAACTCATCGCCGCCTGCCTTGCCCGCTGCTGGACAGGGGCTCGGCTGTTGG
GCACTGACAATTCCGTGGTGTTGTCGGGGAAATCATCGTCCTTTCCTTGGCTGCTCGCCTGTGTTGCCAC
CTGGATTCTGCGCGGGACGTCCTTCTGCTACGTCCCTTCGGCCCTCAATCCAGCGGACCTTCCTTCCCGC
GGCCTGCTGCCGGCTCTGCGGCCTCTTCCGCGTCTTCGCCTTCGCCCTCAGACGAGTCGGATCTCCCTTT
GGGCCGCCTCCCCGCGTCGACTTTAAGACCAATGACTTACAAGGCAGCTGTAGATCTTAGCCACTTTTTA
AAAGAAAAGGGGGGACTGGAAGGGCTAATTCACTCCCAACGAAGACAAGATCTGCTTTTTGCTTGTACTG
GGTCTCTCTGGTTAGACCAGATCTGAGCCTGGGAGCTCTCTGGCTAACTAGGGAACCCACTGCTTAAGCC
TCAATAAAGCTTGCCTTGAGTGCTTCAAGTAGTGTGTGCCCGTCTGTTGTGTGACTCTGGTAACTAGAGA
TCCCTCAGACCCTTTTAGTCAGTGTGGAAAATCTCTAGCAGTACGTATAGTAGTTCATGTCATCTTATTA
TTCAGTATTTATAACTTGCAAAGAAATGAATATCAGAGAGTGAGAGGAACTTGTTTATTGCAGCTTATAA
TGGTTACAAATAAAGCAATAGCATCACAAATTTCACAAATAAAGCATTTTTTTCACTGCATTCTAGTTGT
GGTTTGTCCAAACTCATCAATGTATCTTATCATGTCTGGCTCTAGCTATCCCGCCCCTAACTCCGCCCAT
CCCGCCCCTAACTCCGCCCAGTTCCGCCCATTCTCCGCCCCATGGCTGACTAATTTTTTTTATTTATGCA
GAGGCCGAGGCCGCCTCGGCCTCTGAGCTATTCCAGAAGTAGTGAGGAGGCTTTTTTGGAGGCCTAGGGA
CGTACCCAATTCGCCCTATAGTGAGTCGTATTACGCGCGCTCACTGGCCGTCGTTTTACAACGTCGTGAC
TGGGAAAACCCTGGCGTTACCCAACTTAATCGCCTTGCAGCACATCCCCCTTTCGCCAGCTGGCGTAATA
GCGAAGAGGCCCGCACCGATCGCCCTTCCCAACAGTTGCGCAGCCTGAATGGCGAATGGG
[124 nt withheld, positions 8111-8234]
C
[91 nt withheld, positions 8236-8326]
A
[49 nt withheld, positions 8328-8376]
CCTTTGACGTTGGAGTCCACGTTCTTT
[37 nt withheld, positions 8404-8440]
ACCCTATCTCGGTCTATTCTTTTGATTTATAAGGGATTTTGCCGATTTCGGCCTATTGGTTAAAAAATGA
GCTGATTTAACAAAAATTTAACGCGAATTTTAACAAAATATTAACGCTTACAATTTAGGTGGCACTTTTC
GGGGAAATGTGCGCGGAACCCCTATTTGTTTATTTTTCTAAATACATTCAAATATGTATCCGCTCATGAG
ACAATAACCCTGATAAATGCTTCAATAATATTGAAAAAGGAAGAGTATGAGTATTCAACATTTCCGTGTC
GCCCTTATTCCCTTTTTTGCGGCATTTTGCCTTCCTGTTTTTGCTCACCCAGAAACGCTGGTGAAAGTAA
AAGATGCTGAAGATCAGTTGGGTGCACGAGTGGGTTACATCGAACTGGATCTCAACAGCGGTAAGATCCT
TGAGAGTTTTCGCCCCGAAGAACGTTTTCCAATGATGAGCACTTTTAAAGTTCTGCTATGTGGCGCGGTA
TTATCCCGTATTGACGCCGGGCAAGAGCAACTCGGTCGCCGCATACACTATTCTCAGAATGACTTGGTTG
AGTACTCACCAGTCACAGAAAAGCATCTTACGGATGGCATGACAGTAAGAGAATTATGCAGTGCTGCCAT
AACCATGAGTGATAACACTGCGGCCAACTTACTTCTGACAACGATCGGAGGACCGAAGGAGCTAACCGCT
TTTTTGCACAACATGGGGGATCATGTAACTCGCCTTGATCGTTGGGAACCGGAGCTGAATGAAGCCATAC
CAAACGACGAGCGTGACACCACGATGCCTGTAGCAATGGCAACAACGTTGCGCAAACTATTAACTGGCGA
ACTACTTACTCTAGCTTCCCGGCAACAATTAATAGACTGGATGGAGGCGGATAAAGTTGCAGGACCACTT
CTGCGCTCGGCCCTTCCGGCTGGCTGGTTTATTGCTGATAAATCTGGAGCCGGTGAGCGTGGGTCTCGCG
GTATCATTGCAGCACTGGGGCCAGATGGTAAGCCCTCCCGTATCGTAGTTATCTACACGACGGGGAGTCA
GGCAACTATGGATGAACGAAATAGACAGATCGCTGAGATAGGTGCCTCACTGATTAAGCATTGGTAACTG
TCAGACCAAGTTTACTCATATATACTTTAGATTGATTTAAAACTTCATTTTTAATTTAAAAGGATCTAGG
TGAAGATCCTTTTTGATAATCTCATGACCAAAATCCCTTAACGTGAGTTTTCGTTCCACTGAGCGTCAGA
CCCCGTAGAAAAGATCAAAGGATCTTCTTGAGATCCTTTTTTTCTGCGCGTAATCTGCTGCTTGCAAACA
AAAAAACCACCGCTACCAGCGGTGGTTTGTTTGCCGGATCAAGAGCTACCAACTCTTTTTCCGAAGGTAA
CTGGCTTCAGCAGAGCGCAGATACCAAATACTGTTCTTCTAGTGTAGCCGTAGTTAGGCCACCACTTCAA
GAACTCTGTAGCACCGCCTACATACCTCGCTCTGCTAATCCTGTTACCAGTGGCTGCTGCCAGTGGCGAT
AAGTCGTGTCTTACCGGGTTGGACTCAAGACGATAGTTACCGGATAAGGCGCAGCGGTCGGGCTGAACGG
GGGGTTCGTGCACACAGCCCAGCTTGGAGCGAACGACCTACACCGAACTGAGATACCTACAGCGTGAGCT
ATGAGAAAGCGCCACGCTTCCCGAAGGGAGAAAGGCGGACAGGTATCCGGTAAGCGGCAGGGTCGGAACA
GGAGAGCGCACGAGGGAGCTTCCAGGGGGAAACGCCTGGTATCTTTATAGTCCTGTCGGGTTTCGCCACC
TCTGACTTGAGCGTCGATTTTTGTGATGCTCGTCAGGGGGGCGGAGCCTATGGAAAAACGCCAGCAACGC
GGCCTTTTTACGGTTCCTGGCCTTTTGCTGGCCTTTTGCTCACATGTTCTTTCCTGCGTTATCCCCTGAT
TCTGTGGATAACCGTATTACCGCCTTTGAGTGAGCTGATACCGCTCGCCGCAGCCGAACGACCGAGCGCA
GCGAGTCAGTGAGCGAGGAAGCGGAAGAGCGCCCAATACGCAAACCGCCTCTCCCCGCGCGTTGGCCGAT
TCATTAATGCAGCTGGCACGACAGGTTTCCCGACTGGAAAGCGGGCAGTGAGCGCAACGCAATTAATGTG
AGTTAGCTCACTCATTAGGCACCCCAGGCTTTACACTTTATGCTTCCGGCTCGTATGTTGTGTGGAATTG
TGAGCGGATAACAATTTCACACAGGAAACAGCTATGACCATGATTACGCCAAGCGCGCAATTAACCCTCA
CTAAAGGGAACAAAAGCTGGAGCTGCAAGC
Features (pLannotate 1.2.2; 34 found; start..end, strand, type, name):
      5..231     +  promoter       RSV promoter: Rous sarcoma virus enhancer/promoter
    232..412     +  LTR            5' LTR (truncated): truncated 5' long terminal repeat (LTR) from HIV-1
    459..584     +  misc_feature   HIV-1 Ψ: packaging signal of human immunodeficiency virus type 1
    568..931     +  CDS            HIV-1 gag (fragment): gag protein from human immunodeficiency virus 1; gag
   1077..1310    +  misc_feature   RRE: The Rev response element (RRE) of HIV-1 allows for Rev-dependent mRNA export from the nucleus to the cytoplasm.
   1687..1713    +  CDS            Rev (fragment): human immunodeficiency virus 1 (HIV-1) Rev protein; rev; enhances nuclear export of unspliced and incompletely spliced viral mRNAs
   1720..1743    +  promoter       SV40 promoter (fragment): SV40 early promoter
   1744..1815    +  promoter       SV40 promoter (fragment): SV40 enhancer and early promoter
   1839..1974    +  rep_origin     SV40 ori: SV40 origin of replication
   2020..2616    +  CDS            PuroR (fragment): puromycin N-acetyltransferase; pac from Streptomyces; confers resistance to puromycin
   2665..2782    +  misc_feature   cPPT/CTS: central polypurine tract and central termination sequence of HIV-1
   2847..2913    +  CDS            small t antigen (fragment): SV40 (simian virus 40) small t antigen
   2920..4098    +  promoter       EF-1α promoter: strong constitutive promoter for human elongation factor EF-1α
   4119..4136    +  protein_bind   attB1 (fragment): mutant version of attB; core recombination site for the Gateway® BP reaction BP Clonase™
   4142..6451    +  CDS            TLE1: TLE1_HUMAN - Experimental evidence at protein level: Swiss-Prot protein existence level 1. Transcriptional corepressor that binds to a number of transcription factors. Inhibits NF-kappa-B-regulated gene expression. Inhibits the transcriptional activation mediated by FOXA2, and by CTNNB1 and TCF family members in Wnt signaling. Enhances FOXG1/BF- 1- and HES1-mediated transcriptional repression (By similarity). The effects of full-length TLE family members may be modulated by association with dominant-negative AES. Unusual function as coactivator for ESRRG. From Homo sapiens (Human).
   6454..6477    -  protein_bind   attB2: mutant version of attB; recombination site for the Gateway® BP reaction BP Clonase™
   6485..6526    +  CDS            V5 tag: epitope tag from simian virus 5
   6542..6595    +  promoter       U6 promoter (fragment): RNA polymerase III promoter for human U6 snRNA
   6637..7225    +  misc_feature   WPRE: woodchuck hepatitis virus posttranscriptional regulatory element
   7276..7295    +  misc_feature   cPPT/CTS (fragment): central polypurine tract and central termination sequence of HIV-1
   7297..7530    +  LTR            3' LTR (ΔU3): self-inactivating 3' long terminal repeat (LTR) from HIV-1
   7608..7729    +  polyA_signal   SV40 poly(A) signal: SV40 polyadenylation signal
   7769..7904    +  rep_origin     SV40 ori: SV40 origin of replication
   7925..7943    -  promoter       T7 promoter: promoter for bacteriophage T7 RNA polymerase
   7951..8106    +  CDS            lacZα (fragment): LacZα fragment of β-galactosidase; lacZ fragment
   8111..8539    +  rep_origin     f1 ori (sequence partly withheld): f1 bacteriophage origin of replication; arrow indicates direction of (+) strand synthesis
   8592..8696    +  promoter       AmpR promoter: bla
   8697..9557    +  CDS            AmpR: β-lactamase; bla; confers resistance to ampicillin, carbenicillin, and related antibiotics
   9728..10316   +  rep_origin     ori: high-copy-number ColE1/pMB1/pBR322/pUC origin of replication
  10499..10591   +  CDS            lacI (fragment): lac repressor; lacI; The lac repressor binds to the lac operator to inhibit transcription in E. coli. This inhibition can be relieved by adding lactose or isopropyl-β-D-thiogalactopyranoside (IPTG).
  10604..10625   +  protein_bind   CAP binding site: CAP binding activates transcription in the presence of cAMP. E. coli catabolite activator protein
  10640..10670   +  promoter       lac promoter: promoter for the E. coli lac operon
  10674..10696   +  protein_bind   lac operator (fragment): The lac repressor binds to the lac operator to inhibit transcription in E. coli. This inhibition can be relieved by adding lactose or isopropyl-β-D-thiogalactopyranoside (IPTG). lac repressor encoded by lacI
  10739..10757   +  promoter       T3 promoter: promoter for bacteriophage T3 RNA polymerase
