[The description below was written by a language model from this plasmid's Addgene catalogue record and pLannotate feature annotations shown in this document.]
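Description:
TFORF2953 is a lentiviral mammalian expression plasmid built on the pLX_TRC317 backbone, carrying the human TLE1 open reading frame as one member of a barcoded transcription factor ORF collection. It is propagated in E. coli through a high-copy ColE1/pUC-type origin with ampicillin resistance (AmpR), and also carries an f1 origin. The depositor notes a risk of plasmid recombination, as is common for LTR-containing vectors. The viral portion has a third-generation, self-inactivating layout. An RSV promoter drives a truncated HIV-1 5' LTR, followed by the Ψ packaging signal with a gag fragment, the Rev response element, a cPPT/CTS element, WPRE and a ΔU3 3' LTR. An SV40 polyadenylation signal lies downstream of the 3' LTR.

Two expression units sit between the LTRs. An SV40 early promoter drives puromycin N-acetyltransferase, allowing selection of transduced mammalian cells. Downstream, the strong constitutive EF-1α promoter drives TLE1, which was introduced by Gateway cloning and is flanked by attB1 and attB2 sites. A C-terminal V5 epitope tag follows attB2 for detection of the protein. TLE1 is annotated as a transcriptional corepressor that binds numerous transcription factors, inhibiting NF-κB-regulated expression and Wnt/TCF-mediated activation. WPRE lies downstream of the ORF, where it can enhance transcript expression.

According to the record, each vector in the collection carries a unique 24-bp barcode that identifies the ORF in pooled overexpression screens. The barcode is not annotated as a feature in the table, so its position is not stated. The construct is intended for overexpressing TLE1, singly or within pooled libraries, in studies of transcription factor-directed differentiation.
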