Addgene plasmid #144429: TFORF2953
Purpose: Lentiviral vector for overexpressing transcription factor ORFs with unique 24-bp barcodes. Barcodes facilitate identification of transcription factors in pooled screens.
Depositing lab: Feng Zhang. Depositing organization: Broad Institute. Publication: A transcription factor atlas of directed differentiation. Joung J, Ma S, Tay T, Geiger-Schuller KR, Kirchgatterer PC, Verdine VK, Guo B, Arias-Garcia MA, Allen WE, Singh A, Kuksenko O, Abudayyeh OO, Gootenberg JS, Fu Z, Macrae RK, Buenrostro JD, Regev A, Zhang F. Cell. 2023 Jan 5;186(1):209-229.e26. doi: 10.1016/j.cell.2022.11.026. PubMed 36608654.
Backbone
  Vector backbone: pLX_TRC317
  Backbone manufacturer: Broad Institute Genetic Perturbation Platform
  Backbone size w/o insert (bp): 8264
  Vector type: Mammalian Expression, Lentiviral
  Selectable markers: Puromycin
Growth in bacteria
  Bacterial resistance: Ampicillin, 100 μg/mL
  Growth temperature: 37°C
  Growth strain: NEB Stable
  Copy number: High Copy
Gene/Insert
  Gene/Insert name: TLE1
  Species: H. sapiens (human)
  Insert size (bp): 2516
  Entrez Gene: TLE1 (a.k.a. ESG, ESG1, GRG1, TLE-1)
  Promoter: EF1a
  Tag / fusion protein: V5 (C terminal on insert)
  Cloning method: Gateway Cloning
  Sequencing primers: 5′ GGGTGGAGACTGAAGTTAGGCCAG; 3′ CACATAGCGTAAAAGGAGCAACATAG
Resource information
  A portion of this plasmid was derived from a plasmid made by: Broad Institute Genetic Perturbation Platform
Terms and licenses: Academic/Nonprofit Terms; Industry Terms: Not Available to Industry
Depositor comments: NM_005077.4 Please test multiple small colonies in case of plasmid recombination. To make this collection available in a timely manner, a portion of this collection was not fully sequenced by Addgene. If an Addgene verified full plasmid sequence is not available, please contact us prior to placing an order to request the full sequence.
How to cite: TFORF2953 was a gift from Feng Zhang (Addgene plasmid # 144429 ; http://n2t.net/addgene:144429 ; RRID:Addgene_144429)
