>Addgene plasmid #144429 | TFORF2953 | depositor partial sequence | sequence record 285402 | Insert
ATCGATTGATCAACAAGTTTGTACAAAAAAGTTGGCATGTTCCCGCAGAGCCGGCACCCGACGCCGCACC
AGGCTGCAGGCCAGCCCTTCAAGTTCACTATCCCGGAGTCCCTGGACCGGATTAAAGAGGAATTCCAGTT
CCTGCAGGCGCAGTATCACAGCCTTAAATTGGAATGTGAGAAACTGGCAAGTGAAAAGACAGAAATGCAG
AGGCACTATGTGATGTATTATGAAATGTCATATGGATTAAACATTGAAATGCACAAACAGACTGAAATCG
CCAAGAGATTGAATACGATTTGTGCACAAGTCATCCCATTTCTGTCTCAGGAACATCAACAACAGGTGGC
CCAGGCTGTTGAACGTGCCAAACAGGTGACCATGGCAGAGTTGAATGCCATCATCGGGCAGCAGCAGTTG
CAAGCTCAGCATCTTTCTCATGGCCACGGACCCCCAGTTCCCCTTACGCCTCACCCTTCGGGACTTCAGC
CTCCTGGAATCCCGCCCCTCGGGGGCAGTGCCGGCCTTCTTGCGCTGTCTAGTGCTCTGAGTGGGCAGTC
TCACTTGGCAATAAAAGATGACAAGAAGCACCACGATGCAGAGCACCACAGAGACAGAGAGCCGGGCACA
AGTAATTCCCTCCTGGTCCCAGACAGTCTAAGAGGCACAGATAAACGCAGAAATGGACCTGAATTTTCCA
ATGACATCAAGAAAAGGAAGGTGGATGATAAGGACTCCAGCCACTATGACAGTGATGGTGACAAAAGCGA
TGACAACTTAGTTGTGGATGTGTCTAATGAGGACCCTTCTTCTCCGCGAGCAAGCCCTGCCCACTCGCCC
CGGGAAAATGGAATCGACAAAAATCGCCTGCTAAAGAAGGATGCTTCTAGCAGTCCAGCTTCCACGGCCT
CCTCGGCAAGTTCCACTTCTTTGAAATCCAAAGAAATGAGCTTGCATGAAAAAGCCAGCACGCCTGTTCT
GAAATCCAGCACACCAACGCCTCGGAGCGACATGCCAACGCCGGGCACCAGCGCCACTCCAGGCCTCCGT
CCAGGTCTCGGCAAGCCTCCAGCCATAGACCCCCTCGTTAACCAAGCGGCAGCTGGCTTGAGGACACCCC
TGGCAGTGCCCGGCCCATATCCTGCTCCTTTTGGGATGGTCCCCCACGCTGGCATGAACGGCGAGCTGAC
CAGCCCAGGCGCTGCCTACGCCAGTTTACACAACATGTCGCCCCAGATGAGCGCCGCAGCCGCCGCGGCC
GCCGTGGTGGCCTACGGGCGCTCCCCCATGGTGGGGTTTGATCCTCCCCCTCACATGAGAGTACCTACCA
TTCCTCCAAACCTGGCAGGAATCCCTGGGGGGAAACCTGCATACTCCTTCCACGTTACTGCAGACGGTCA
GATGCAGCCTGTCCCTTTTCCCCCCGACGCCCTCATCGGACCCGGAATCCCCCGGCATGCTCGCCAGATC
AACACCCTCAACCACGGGGAGGTGGTGTGCGCTGTGACCATCAGCAACCCCACGAGACACGTGTACACAG
GCGGGAAGGGCTGCGTCAAGGTCTGGGACATCAGCCACCCTGGCAATAAGAGCCCTGTCTCCCAGCTCGA
CTGTCTGAACAGAGACAATTATATCCGTTCCTGTAAATTGCTACCCGATGGCTGCACTCTCATAGTGGGA
GGGGAAGCCAGTACTTTGTCCATTTGGGACCTGGCGGCTCCAACCCCGCGCATCAAGGCGGAGCTGACGT
CCTCGGCCCCCGCCTGCTACGCCCTGGCCATCAGCCCCGATTCCAAGGTCTGCTTCTCATGCTGCAGCGA
CGGCAACATCGCTGTGTGGGATCTGCACAACCAGACACTAGTGAGGCAATTCCAGGGCCACACAGACGGA
GCCAGCTGTATTGACATTTCTAATGATGGCACCAAGCTCTGGACGGGTGGTTTGGACAACACAGTCAGGT
CCTGGGACCTGCGCGAGGGGCGGCAGCTGCAGCAGCACGACTTCACCTCCCAGATCTTCTCCCTGGGGTA
CTGCCCCACCGGGGAGTGGCTGGCAGTGGGCATGGAGAGCAGCAATGTGGAGGTGCTGCACGTGAACAAG
CCTGACAAGTACCAGCTGCACCTGCATGAGAGCTGCGTGCTGTCCCTGAAATTTGCTTACTGTGGTAAAT
GGTTTGTGAGTACTGGAAAAGATAACCTCCTCAATGCTTGGCGGACCCCCTATGGAGCCAGCATATTCCA
GTCCAAAGAGTCCTCGTCAGTGCTTAGCTGTGACATCTCTGTGGATGATAAGTACATAGTCACTGGCTCG
GGGGACAAGAAGGCTACAGTCTATGAAGTCATCTACTGCCCAACTTTCTTGTACAAAGTGGTTGATATCG
GTAAGCCTATCCCTAACCCTCTCCTCGGTCTCGATTCTACGTAGTAATGAACTAGTCCGTAACTTGAAAG
TATTTCGATTTCTTGGCTTTATATATCTTGTGGAAAGGACGAGTTGAGTAGATATGCCCGAGGGGC
