>Addgene plasmid #144429 | TFORF2953 | depositor partial sequence | sequence record 285403 | Barcode
GTTGAGTAGATATGCCCGAGGGGC
